Addgene plasmid #32188: pTALETF_v2 (HD)
Depositing lab: Feng Zhang. Depositing organization: Broad Institute. Publication: A transcription activator-like effector toolbox for genome engineering. Sanjana NE, Cong L, Zhou Y, Cunniff MM, Feng G, Zhang F. Nat Protoc. 2012 Jan 5;7(1):171-92. doi: 10.1038/nprot.2011.431. PubMed 22222791.
Backbone
  Vector backbone: pCMV
  Vector type: Mammalian Expression
Growth in bacteria
  Bacterial resistance: Chloramphenicol and Ampicillin, 25 & 100 μg/mL
  Growth temperature: 37°C
  Growth strain: ccdB Survival
  Copy number: High Copy
Gene/Insert
  Gene/Insert name: TALE Transcriptional Activator Backbone, HD for 0.5 repeat
Terms and licenses: Academic/Nonprofit Terms; Industry Terms: Not Available to Industry
How to cite: pTALETF_v2 (HD) was a gift from Feng Zhang (Addgene plasmid # 32188 ; http://n2t.net/addgene:32188 ; RRID:Addgene_32188)
