[The description below was written by a language model from this plasmid's Addgene catalogue record, the feature table of its GenBank file and pLannotate feature annotations shown in this document.]
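Description:
pTALETF_v2 (HD) is a mammalian expression plasmid on a pCMV backbone that serves as a cloning destination for building custom TALE transcriptional activators. It replicates in E. coli from a high-copy ColE1/pUC-type origin and carries an ampicillin resistance gene. The full 8,901 nt sequence also contains a fragment of the f1 origin and an SV40 promoter–hygromycin resistance–SV40 poly(A) cassette that could provide selection in mammalian cells.

The expression unit is driven by the CMV enhancer and promoter, with a T7 promoter just downstream. It opens with a TALE N-terminal segment (annotated by homology to Xanthomonas avrXa10) and resumes with a TALE C-terminal segment (annotated as an avrBs3 fragment). Between these two segments sits a stuffer carrying a chloramphenicol resistance gene and the ccdB toxin gene. This explains the dual chloramphenicol/ampicillin selection and the need for a ccdB-tolerant strain. An assembled array of DNA-binding repeats is meant to replace the stuffer, so loss of ccdB counterselects against uncut backbone in ordinary strains. The "HD" in the name refers to the repeat-variable diresidue of the final 0.5 repeat built into the backbone; HD is the diresidue conventionally associated with cytosine recognition, so this version would be chosen according to the last base of the target site.

Downstream of the TALE C-terminus, a partial 958 bp GenBank record annotates an SV40 nuclear localization signal and the VP64 activation domain, which the full-sequence annotation detects only as a short VP16-repeat fragment. EGFP follows, and the unit ends with the bGH polyadenylation signal. The record does not annotate how EGFP is linked to the activator. Several small annotated fragments (lacZα, HIV-1 LTR, ble, KanR) appear to be backbone remnants.
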