Features (pLannotate 1.2.2; 26 found; start..end, strand, type, name):
     86..674     +  rep_origin     ori: high-copy-number ColE1/pMB1/pBR322/pUC origin of replication
    899..916     +  terminator     rrnB T2 terminator (fragment): transcription terminator T2 from the E. coli rrnB gene
    941..960     -  CDS            lacZα (fragment): LacZα fragment of β-galactosidase; lacZ fragment
   1416..1432    +  protein_bind   lac operator: The lac repressor binds to the lac operator to inhibit transcription in E. coli. This inhibition can be relieved by adding lactose or isopropyl-β-D-thiogalactopyranoside (IPTG). lac repressor encoded by lacI
   1459..1838    +  enhancer       CMV enhancer: human cytomegalovirus immediate early enhancer
   1839..2042    +  promoter       CMV promoter: human cytomegalovirus (CMV) immediate early promoter
   2038..2071    +  LTR            5' LTR (truncated) (fragment): truncated 5' long terminal repeat (LTR) from HIV-1
   2087..2105    +  promoter       T7 promoter: promoter for bacteriophage T7 RNA polymerase
   2117..2845    +  CDS            avrXa10 (fragment): AVX10_XANOO - Experimental evidence at protein level: Swiss-Prot protein existence level 1. Avirulence protein. Induces the hypersensitive response (HR)in rice plants carrying the resistance gene Xa10. Activity depends on the presence of the core repeat domains; replacement with repeat domains from other proteins (AvrBs3 of X.euvesicatoria (AC P14727) or AvrXa7 of this organism) does not elicit the HR. Probably acts as a transcription factor in its host plant (rice) to induce plant resistance or disease. From Xanthomonas oryzae pv. oryzae.
   2876..2906    +  promoter       lac UV5 promoter: E. coli lac promoter with an "up" mutation
   2930..2959    +  promoter       cat promoter (fragment): promoter of the E. coli cat gene encoding chloramphenicol acetyltransferase
   2960..3619    +  CDS            CmR: chloramphenicol acetyltransferase; cat; confers resistance to chloramphenicol
   3798..3956    +  CDS            ccdA (fragment): CCDA_ECO57 - Also known as H, letA. Experimental evidence at protein level: Swiss-Prot protein existence level 1. Antitoxin component of a type II toxin-antitoxin (TA) system which inhibits the post-segregational killing (PSK) of plasmid-free cells, also referred to as a plasmid addiction system. Binds to and blocks the activity of CcdB; will also remove bound CcdB protein from the CcdB-GyrA complex by forming a CcdA-CcdB complex, a process termed rejuvenation. Functions as a transcriptional corepressor for the ccdAB operon, repression also requires CcdB (By similarity). From Escherichia coli
   3961..4263    +  CDS            ccdB: CCDB_ECOLI - Also known as G, letB, letD. Experimental evidence at protein level: Swiss-Prot protein existence level 1. Toxic component of a type II toxin-antitoxin (TA) system, functioning in plasmid maintainence. Responsible for the post- segregational killing (PSK) of plasmid-free cells, also referred to as a plasmid addiction system. Half-life of over 2 hours. Cell killing by CcdB is accompanied by filamentation, defects in chromosome and plasmid segregation, defects in cell division, formation of anucleate cells, decreased DNA synthesis and plasmid loss. Interferes with the activity of DN
   4375..4929    +  CDS            avrBs3 (fragment): AVRB3_XANEU - Experimental evidence at protein level: Swiss-Prot protein existence level 1. Avirulence protein. Acts as a transcription factor in C.annuum plants. In susceptible plants lacking the Bs3 resistance gene induces expression of a number of genes, including genes homologous to a family of auxin-induced genes, alpha-expansin genes, pectate lyase, anthocyanidin glucoside rhamnosyl transferase and at least one transcription factor, UPA20. Their expression leads to plant hypertrophy in mesophyll cells, probably mainly mediated by UPA20 (PubMed:17962565). In resistant plants induces the h
   5080..5096    +  CDS            VP96 (fragment): 6 tandem repeats of the minimal activation domain of herpes simplex virus VP16 (Cheng et al., 2013)
   5185..5901    +  CDS            EGFP: the original enhanced GFP (Yang et al., 1996) mammalian codon-optimized
   5922..6033    +  polyA_signal   bGH poly(A) signal: bovine growth hormone polyadenylation signal
   6034..6142    +  rep_origin     f1 ori (fragment): f1 bacteriophage origin of replication; arrow indicates direction of (+) strand synthesis
   6156..6485    +  promoter       SV40 promoter: SV40 enhancer and early promoter
   6534..7559    +  CDS            HygR: aminoglycoside phosphotransferase from E. coli; aph(4)-Ia; confers resistance to hygromycin
   7569..7694    +  CDS            ble (fragment): BLE_KLEPN - Experimental evidence at protein level: Swiss-Prot protein existence level 1. Binding protein with a strong affinity to the bleomycin family of antibiotics. Binds to CL990; an antimitotic-antibiotic compound. From Klebsiella pneumoniae.
   7689..7810    +  polyA_signal   SV40 poly(A) signal: SV40 polyadenylation signal
   7863..8723    -  CDS            AmpR: β-lactamase; bla; confers resistance to ampicillin, carbenicillin, and related antibiotics
   8726..8822    -  promoter       AmpR promoter (fragment): bla
   8852..8876    -  CDS            KanR (fragment): aminoglycoside phosphotransferase; aph(3')-Ia; confers resistance to kanamycin
>Addgene plasmid #32188 | pTALETF_v2 (HD) | depositor full sequence | sequence record 37600 | pTALETF_v2 (HD) sequence 8901 bps
CTCATGACCAAAATCCCTTAACGTGAGTTACGCGCGCGTCGTTCCACTGAGCGTCAGACCCCGTAGAAAA
GATCAAAGGATCTTCTTGAGATCCTTTTTTTCTGCGCGTAATCTGCTGCTTGCAAACAAAAAAACCACCG
CTACCAGCGGTGGTTTGTTTGCCGGATCAAGAGCTACCAACTCTTTTTCCGAAGGTAACTGGCTTCAGCA
GAGCGCAGATACCAAATACTGTTCTTCTAGTGTAGCCGTAGTTAGCCCACCACTTCAAGAACTCTGTAGC
ACCGCCTACATACCTCGCTCTGCTAATCCTGTTACCAGTGGCTGCTGCCAGTGGCGATAAGTCGTGTCTT
ACCGGGTTGGACTCAAGACGATAGTTACCGGATAAGGCGCAGCGGTCGGGCTGAACGGGGGGTTCGTGCA
CACAGCCCAGCTTGGAGCGAACGACCTACACCGAACTGAGATACCTACAGCGTGAGCTATGAGAAAGCGC
CACGCTTCCCGAAGGGAGAAAGGCGGACAGGTATCCGGTAAGCGGCAGGGTCGGAACAGGAGAGCGCACG
AGGGAGCTTCCAGGGGGAAACGCCTGGTATCTTTATAGTCCTGTCGGGTTTCGCCACCTCTGACTTGAGC
GTCGATTTTTGTGATGCTCGTCAGGGGGGCGGAGCCTATGGAAAAACGCCAGCAACGCGGCCTTTTTACG
GTTCCTGGCCTTTTGCTGGCCTTTTGCTCACATGTTCTTTCCTGCGTTATCCCCTGATTCTGTGGATAAC
CGTATTACCGCCTTTGAGTGAGCTGATACCGCTCGCCGCAGCCGAACGACCGAGCGCAGCGAGTCAGTGA
GCGAGGAAGCGGAAGGCGAGAGTAGGGAACTGCCAGGCATCAAACTAAGCAGAAGGCCCCTGACGGATGG
CCTTTTTGCGTTTCTACAAACTCTTTCTGTGTTGTAAAACGACGGCCAGTCTTAAGCTCGGGCCCCCTGG
GCGGTTCTGATAACGAGTAATCGTTAATCCGCAAATAACGTAAAAACCCGCTTCGGCGGGTTTTTTTATG
GGGGGAGTTTAGGGAAAGAGCATTTGTCAGAATATTTAAGGGCGCCTGTCACTTTGCTTGATATATGAGA
ATTATTTAACCTTATAAATGAGAAAAAAGCAACGCACTTTAAATAAGATACGTTGCTTTTTCGATTGATG
AACACCTATAATTAAACTATTCATCTATTATTTATGATTTTTTGTATATACAATATTTCTAGTTTGTTAA
AGAGAATTAAGAAAATAAATCTCGAAAATAATAAAGGGAAAATCAGTTTTTGATATCAAAATTATACATG
TCAACGATAATACAAAATATAATACAAACTATAAGATGTTATCAGTATTTATTATCATTTAGAATAAATT
TTGTGTCGCCCTTAATTGTGAGCGGATAACAATTACGAGCTTCATGCACAGTGGCGTTGACATTGATTAT
TGACTAGTTATTAATAGTAATCAATTACGGGGTCATTAGTTCATAGCCCATATATGGAGTTCCGCGTTAC
ATAACTTACGGTAAATGGCCCGCCTGGCTGACCGCCCAACGACCCCCGCCCATTGACGTCAATAATGACG
TATGTTCCCATAGTAACGCCAATAGGGACTTTCCATTGACGTCAATGGGTGGAGTATTTACGGTAAACTG
CCCACTTGGCAGTACATCAAGTGTATCATATGCCAAGTACGCCCCCTATTGACGTCAATGACGGTAAATG
GCCCGCCTGGCATTATGCCCAGTACATGACCTTATGGGACTTTCCTACTTGGCAGTACATCTACGTATTA
GTCATCGCTATTACCATGGTGATGCGGTTTTGGCAGTACATCAATGGGCGTGGATAGCGGTTTGACTCAC
GGGGATTTCCAAGTCTCCACCCCATTGACGTCAATGGGAGTTTGTTTTGGCACCAAAATCAACGGGACTT
TCCAAAATGTCGTAACAACTCCGCCCCATTGACGCAAATGGGCGGTAGGCGTGTACGGTGGGAGGTCTAT
ATAAGCAGAGCTCTCTGGCTAACTAGAGAACCCACTGCTTACTGGCTTATCGAAATTAATACGACTCACT
ATAGGGGCGTACGGCCACCATGTCGCGGACCCGGCTCCCTTCCCCACCCGCACCCAGCCCAGCGTTTTCG
GCCGACTCGTTCTCAGACCTGCTTAGGCAGTTCGACCCCTCACTGTTTAACACATCGTTGTTCGACTCCC
TTCCTCCGTTTGGGGCGCACCATACGGAGGCGGCCACCGGGGAGTGGGATGAGGTGCAGTCGGGATTGAG
AGCTGCGGATGCACCACCCCCAACCATGCGGGTGGCCGTCACCGCTGCCCGACCGCCGAGGGCGAAGCCC
GCACCAAGGCGGAGGGCAGCGCAACCGTCCGACGCAAGCCCCGCAGCGCAAGTAGATTTGAGAACTTTGG
GATATTCACAGCAGCAGCAGGAAAAGATCAAGCCCAAAGTGAGGTCGACAGTCGCGCAGCATCACGAAGC
GCTGGTGGGTCATGGGTTTACACATGCCCACATCGTAGCCTTGTCGCAGCACCCTGCAGCCCTTGGCACG
GTCGCCGTCAAGTACCAGGACATGATTGCGGCGTTGCCGGAAGCCACACATGAGGCGATCGTCGGTGTGG
GGAAACAGTGGAGCGGAGCCCGAGCGCTTGAGGCCCTGTTGACGGTCGCGGGAGAGCTGAGAGGGCCTCC
CCTTCAGCTGGACACGGGCCAGTTGCTGAAGATCGCGAAGCGGGGAGGAGTCACGGCGGTCGAGGCGGTG
CACGCGTGGCGCAATGCGCTCACGGGAGCACCCCTCAACCTGACAGAGACCGCGGCCGCATTAGGCACCC
CAGGCTTTACACTTTATGCTTCCGGCTCGTATAATGTGTGGATTTTGAGTTAGGATCCGTCGAGATTTTC
AGGAGCTAAGGAAGCTAAAATGGAGAAAAAAATCACTGGATATACCACCGTTGATATATCCCAATGGCAT
CGTAAAGAACATTTTGAGGCATTTCAGTCAGTTGCTCAATGTACCTATAACCAGACCGTTCAGCTGGATA
TTACGGCCTTTTTAAAGACCGTAAAGAAAAATAAGCACAAGTTTTATCCGGCCTTTATTCACATTCTTGC
CCGCCTGATGAATGCTCATCCGGAATTCCGTATGGCAATGAAAGACGGTGAGCTGGTGATATGGGATAGT
GTTCACCCTTGTTACACCGTTTTCCATGAGCAAACTGAAACGTTTTCATCGCTCTGGAGTGAATACCACG
ACGATTTCCGGCAGTTTCTACACATATATTCGCAAGATGTGGCGTGTTACGGTGAAAACCTGGCCTATTT
CCCTAAAGGGTTTATTGAGAATATGTTTTTCGTCTCAGCCAATCCCTGGGTGAGTTTCACCAGTTTTGAT
TTAAACGTGGCCAATATGGACAACTTCTTCGCCCCCGTTTTCACCATGGGCAAATATTATACGCAAGGCG
ACAAGGTGCTGATGCCGCTGGCGATTCAGGTTCATCATGCCGTTTGTGATGGCTTCCATGTCGGCAGAAT
GCTTAATGAATTACAACAGTACTGCGATGAGTGGCAGGGCGGGGCGTAAAGATCTGGATCCGGCTTACTA
AAAGCCAGATAACAGTATGCGTATTTGCGCGCTGATTTTTGCGGTATAAGAATATATACTGATATGTATA
CCCGAAGTATGTCAAAAAGAGGTATGCTATGAAGCAGCGTATTACAGTGACAGTTGACAGCGACAGCTAT
CAGTTGCTCAAGGCATATATGATGTCAATATCTCCGGTCTGGTAAGCACAACCATGCAGAATGAAGCCCG
TCGTCTGCGTGCCGAACGCTGGAAAGCGGAAAATCAGGAAGGGATGGCTGAGGTCGCCCGGTTTATTGAA
ATGAACGGCTCTTTTGCTGACGAGAACAGGGGCTGGTGAAATGCAGTTTAAGGTTTACACCTATAAAAGA
GAGAGCCGTTATCGTCTGTTTGTGGATGTACAGAGTGATATTATTGACACGCCCGGGCGACGGATGGTGA
TCCCCCTGGCCAGTGCACGTCTGCTGTCAGATAAAGTCTCCCGTGAACTTTACCCGGTGGTGCATATCGG
GGATGAAAGCTGGCGCATGATGACCACCGATATGGCCAGTGTGCCGGTCTCCGTTATCGGGGAAGAAGTG
GCTGATCTCAGCCACCGCGAAAATGACATCAAAAACGCCATTAACCTGATGTTCTGGGGAATATAAATGT
CAGGCTCCCTTATACACAGCCAGTCTGCAGGTCGACGGTCTCGACTCACGCCTGAGCAGGTAGTGGCTAT
TGCATCCCATGACGGGGGCAGACCCGCACTGGAGTCAATCGTGGCCCAGCTTTCGAGGCCGGACCCCGCG
CTGGCCGCACTCACTAATGATCATCTTGTAGCGCTGGCCTGCCTCGGCGGACGACCCGCCTTGGATGCGG
TGAAGAAGGGGCTCCCGCACGCGCCTGCATTGATTAAGCGGACCAACAGAAGGATTCCCGAGAGGACATC
ACATCGAGTGGCAGATCACGCGCAAGTGGTCCGCGTGCTCGGATTCTTCCAGTGTCACTCCCACCCCGCA
CAAGCGTTCGATGACGCCATGACTCAATTTGGTATGTCGAGACACGGACTGCTGCAGCTCTTTCGTAGAG
TCGGTGTCACAGAACTCGAGGCCCGCTCGGGCACACTGCCTCCCGCCTCCCAGCGGTGGGACAGGATTCT
CCAAGCGAGCGGTATGAAACGCGCGAAGCCTTCACCTACGTCAACTCAGACACCTGACCAGGCGAGCCTT
CATGCGTTCGCAGACTCGCTGGAGAGGGATTTGGACGCGCCCTCGCCCATGCATGAAGGGGACCAAACTC
GCGCGTCAGCTAGCCCCAAGAAGAAGAGAAAGGTGGAGGCCAGCGGTTCCGGACGGGCTGACGCATTGGA
CGATTTTGATCTGGATATGCTGGGAAGTGACGCCCTCGATGATTTTGACCTTGACATGCTTGGTTCGGAT
GCCCTTGATGACTTTGACCTCGACATGCTCGGCAGTGACGCCCTTGATGATTTCGACCTGGACATGCTGA
TTAACTCTAGAGGCAGTGGAGAGGGCAGAGGAAGTCTGCTAACATGCGGTGACGTCGAGGAGAATCCTGG
CCCAGTGAGCAAGGGCGAGGAGCTGTTCACCGGGGTGGTGCCCATCCTGGTCGAGCTGGACGGCGACGTA
AACGGCCACAAGTTCAGCGTGTCCGGCGAGGGCGAGGGCGATGCCACCTACGGCAAGCTGACCCTGAAGT
TCATCTGCACCACCGGCAAGCTGCCCGTGCCCTGGCCCACCCTCGTGACCACCCTGACCTACGGCGTGCA
GTGCTTCAGCCGCTACCCCGACCACATGAAGCAGCACGACTTCTTCAAGTCCGCCATGCCCGAAGGCTAC
GTCCAGGAGCGCACCATCTTCTTCAAGGACGACGGCAACTACAAGACCCGCGCCGAGGTGAAGTTCGAGG
GCGACACCCTGGTGAACCGCATCGAGCTGAAGGGCATCGACTTCAAGGAGGACGGCAACATCCTGGGGCA
CAAGCTGGAGTACAACTACAACAGCCACAACGTCTATATCATGGCCGACAAGCAGAAGAACGGCATCAAG
GTGAACTTCAAGATCCGCCACAACATCGAGGACGGCAGCGTGCAGCTCGCCGACCACTACCAGCAGAACA
CCCCCATCGGCGACGGCCCCGTGCTGCTGCCCGACAACCACTACCTGAGCACCCAGTCCGCCCTGAGCAA
AGACCCCAACGAGAAGCGCGATCACATGGTCCTGCTGGAGTTCGTGACCGCCGCCGGGATCACTCTCGGC
ATGGACGAGCTGTACAAGTAAGAATTCAAAATCAGCCTCGACTGTGCCTTCTAGTTGCCAGCCATCTGTT
GTTTGCCCCTCCCCCGTGCCTTCCTTGACCCTGGAAGGTGCCACTCCCACTGTCCTTTCCTAATAAAATG
AGGAAATTGCATCACAACACTCAACCCTATCTCGGTCTATTCTTTTGATTTATAAGGGATTTTGCCGATT
TCGGCCTATTGGTTAAAAAATGAGCTGATTTAACAAAAATTTAACGCGAATTAATTCTGTGGAATGTGTG
TCAGTTAGGGTGTGGAAAGTCCCCAGGCTCCCCAGCAGGCAGAAGTATGCAAAGCATGCATCTCAATTAG
TCAGCAACCAGGTGTGGAAAGTCCCCAGGCTCCCCAGCAGGCAGAAGTATGCAAAGCATGCATCTCAATT
AGTCAGCAACCATAGTCCCGCCCCTAACTCCGCCCATCCCGCCCCTAACTCCGCCCAGTTCCGCCCATTC
TCCGCCCCATGGCTGACTAATTTTTTTTATTTATGCAGAGGCCGAGGCCGCCTCTGCCTCTGAGCTATTC
CAGAAGTAGTGAGGAGGCTTTTTTGGAGGCCTAGGCTTTTGCAAAAAGCTCCCGGGAGCTTGTATATCCA
TTTTCGGATCTGATCAGCACGTGATGAAAAAGCCTGAACTCACCGCGACGTCTGTCGAGAAGTTTCTGAT
CGAAAAGTTCGACAGCGTCTCCGACCTGATGCAGCTCTCGGAGGGCGAAGAATCTCGTGCTTTCAGCTTC
GATGTAGGAGGGCGTGGATATGTCCTGCGGGTAAATAGCTGCGCCGATGGTTTCTACAAAGATCGTTATG
TTTATCGGCACTTTGCATCGGCCGCGCTCCCGATTCCGGAAGTGCTTGACATTGGGGAATTCAGCGAGAG
CCTGACCTATTGCATCTCCCGCCGTGCACAGGGTGTCACGTTGCAAGACCTGCCTGAAACCGAACTGCCC
GCTGTTCTGCAGCCGGTCGCGGAGGCCATGGATGCGATCGCTGCGGCCGATCTTAGCCAGACGAGCGGGT
TCGGCCCATTCGGACCGCAAGGAATCGGTCAATACACTACATGGCGTGATTTCATATGCGCGATTGCTGA
TCCCCATGTGTATCACTGGCAAACTGTGATGGACGACACCGTCAGTGCGTCCGTCGCGCAGGCTCTCGAT
GAGCTGATGCTTTGGGCCGAGGACTGCCCCGAAGTCCGGCACCTCGTGCACGCGGATTTCGGCTCCAACA
ATGTCCTGACGGACAATGGCCGCATAACAGCGGTCATTGACTGGAGCGAGGCGATGTTCGGGGATTCCCA
ATACGAGGTCGCCAACATCTTCTTCTGGAGGCCGTGGTTGGCTTGTATGGAGCAGCAGACGCGCTACTTC
GAGCGGAGGCATCCGGAGCTTGCAGGATCGCCGCGGCTCCGGGCGTATATGCTCCGCATTGGTCTTGACC
AACTCTATCAGAGCTTGGTTGACGGCAATTTCGATGATGCAGCTTGGGCGCAGGGTCGATGCGACGCAAT
CGTCCGATCCGGAGCCGGGACTGTCGGGCGTACACAAATCGCCCGCAGAAGCGCGGCCGTCTGGACCGAT
GGCTGTGTAGAAGTACTCGCCGATAGTGGAAACCGACGCCCCAGCACTCGTCCGAGGGCAAAGGAATAGC
ACGTGCTACGAGATTTCGATTCCACCGCCGCCTTCTATGAAAGGTTGGGCTTCGGAATCGTTTTCCGGGA
CGCCGGCTGGATGATCCTCCAGCGCGGGGATCTCATGCTGGAGTTCTTCGCCCACCCCAACTTGTTTATT
GCAGCTTATAATGGTTACAAATAAAGCAATAGCATCACAAATTTCACAAATAAAGCATTTTTTTCACTGC
ATTCTAGTTGTGGTTTGTCCAAACTCATCAATGTATCTTATCATGTCTGTATACCGTCGACCTCTAGCTA
GAGCTTGGCGTAATCATGGTCATTACCAATGCTTAATCAGTGAGGCACCTATCTCAGCGATCTGTCTATT
TCGTTCATCCATAGTTGCCTGACTCCCCGTCGTGTAGATAACTACGATACGGGAGGGCTTACCATCTGGC
CCCAGCGCTGCGATGATACCGCGAGAACCACGCTCACCGGCTCCGGATTTATCAGCAATAAACCAGCCAG
CCGGAAGGGCCGAGCGCAGAAGTGGTCCTGCAACTTTATCCGCCTCCATCCAGTCTATTAATTGTTGCCG
GGAAGCTAGAGTAAGTAGTTCGCCAGTTAATAGTTTGCGCAACGTTGTTGCCATCGCTACAGGCATCGTG
GTGTCACGCTCGTCGTTTGGTATGGCTTCATTCAGCTCCGGTTCCCAACGATCAAGGCGAGTTACATGAT
CCCCCATGTTGTGCAAAAAAGCGGTTAGCTCCTTCGGTCCTCCGATCGTTGTCAGAAGTAAGTTGGCCGC
AGTGTTATCACTCATGGTTATGGCAGCACTGCATAATTCTCTTACTGTCATGCCATCCGTAAGATGCTTT
TCTGTGACTGGTGAGTACTCAACCAAGTCATTCTGAGAATAGTGTATGCGGCGACCGAGTTGCTCTTGCC
CGGCGTCAATACGGGATAATACCGCGCCACATAGCAGAACTTTAAAAGTGCTCATCATTGGAAAACGTTC
TTCGGGGCGAAAACTCTCAAGGATCTTACCGCTGTTGAGATCCAGTTCGATGTAACCCACTCGTGCACCC
AACTGATCTTCAGCATCTTTTACTTTCACCAGCGTTTCTGGGTGAGCAAAAACAGGAAGGCAAAATGCCG
CAAAAAAGGGAATAAGGGCGACACGGAAATGTTGAATACTCATATTCTTCCTTTTTCAATATTATTGAAG
CATTTATCAGGGTTATTGTCTCATGAGCGGATACATATTTGAATGTATTTAGAAAAATAAACAAATAGGG
GTCAGTGTTACAACCAATTAACCAATTCTGAACATTATCGCGAGCCCATTTATACCTGAATATGGCTCAT
AACACCCCTTG
