LOCUS       Exported 958 bp ds-DNA linear SYN 26-MAY-2021
DEFINITION  synthetic linear DNA
ACCESSION   .
VERSION     .
KEYWORDS    pTALETF_v2 (HD)
SOURCE      synthetic DNA construct
  ORGANISM  synthetic DNA construct
REFERENCE   1 (bases 1 to 958)
  AUTHORS   Sanjana NE, Cong L, Zhou Y, Cunniff MM, Feng G, Zhang F
  TITLE     A transcription activator-like effector toolbox for genome
            engineering.
  JOURNAL   Nat Protoc. 2012 Jan 5;7(1):171-92. doi: 10.1038/nprot.2011.431.
  PUBMED    22222791
REFERENCE   2 (bases 1 to 958)
  AUTHORS   .
  TITLE     Direct Submission
  JOURNAL   Exported May 26, 2021 from SnapGene Server 1.1.58
            http://www.snapgene.com
FEATURES             Location/Qualifiers
     source          1..958
                     /organism="synthetic DNA construct"
                     /mol_type="other DNA"
     CDS             734..754
                     /codon_start=1
                     /product="nuclear localization signal of SV40 (simian virus
                     40) large T antigen"
                     /label=SV40 NLS
                     /translation="PKKKRKV"
     CDS             779..928
                     /codon_start=1
                     /product="tetrameric repeat of the minimal activation
                     domain of herpes simplex virus VP16 (Beerli et al., 1998)"
                     /label=VP64
                     /translation="DALDDFDLDMLGSDALDDFDLDMLGSDALDDFDLDMLGSDALDDF
                     DLDML"
ORIGIN
        1 cgttatcggg gaagaagtgg ctgatctcag ccaccgcgaa aatgacatca aaaacgccat
       61 taacctgatg ttctggggaa tataaatgtc aggctccctt atacacagcc agtctgcagg
      121 tcgacggtct cgactcacgc ctgagcaggt agtggctatt gcatcccatg acgggggcag
      181 acccgcactg gagtcaatcg tggcccagct ttcgaggccg gaccccgcgc tggccgcact
      241 cactaatgat catcttgtag cgctggcctg cctcggcgga cgacccgcct tggatgcggt
      301 gaagaagggg ctcccgcacg cgcctgcatt gattaagcgg accaacagaa ggattcccga
      361 gaggacatca catcgagtgg cagatcacgc gcaagtggtc cgcgtgctcg gattcttcca
      421 gtgtcactcc caccccgcac aagcgttcga tgacgccatg actcaatttg gtatgtcgag
      481 acacggactg ctgcagctct ttcgtagagt cggtgtcaca gaactcgagg cccgctcggg
      541 cacactgcct cccgcctccc agcggtggga caggattctc caagcgagcg gtatgaaacg
      601 cgcgaagcct tcacctacgt caactcagac acctgaccag gcgagccttc atgcgttcgc
      661 agactcgctg gagagggatt tggacgcgcc ctcgcccatg catgaagggg accaaactcg
      721 cgcgtcagct agccccaaga agaagagaaa ggtggaggcc agcggttccg gacgggctga
      781 cgcattggac gattttgatc tggatatgct gggaagtgac gccctcgatg attttgacct
      841 tgacatgctt ggttcggatg cccttgatga ctttgacctc gacatgctcg gcagtgacgc
      901 ccttgatgat ttcgacctgg acatgctgat taactctaga ggcagtggag agggcaga
//
