>Addgene plasmid #32188 | pTALETF_v2 (HD) | addgene partial sequence | sequence record 61871 | EGFP-N 5'-CGTCGCCGTCCAGCTCGACCAG-3'
GAACAGCTCCTCGCCCTTGCTCACTGGGCCAGGATTCTCCTCGACGTCACCGCATGTTAGCAGACTTCCT
CTGCCCTCTCCACTGCCTCTAGAGTTAATCAGCATGTCCAGGTCGAAATCATCAAGGGCGTCACTGCCGA
GCATGTCGAGGTCAAAGTCATCAAGGGCATCCGAACCAAGCATGTCAAGGTCAAAATCATCGAGGGCGTC
ACTTCCCAGCATATCCAGATCAAAATCGTCCAATGCGTCAGCCCGTCCGGAACCGCTGGCCTCCACCTTT
CTCTTCTTCTTGGGGCTAGCTGACGCGCGAGTTTGGTCCCCTTCATGCATGGGCGAGGGCGCGTCCAAAT
CCCTCTCCAGCGAGTCTGCGAACGCATGAAGGCTCGCCTGGTCAGGTGTCTGAGTTGACGTAGGTGAAGG
CTTCGCGCGTTTCATACCGCTCGCTTGGAGAATCCTGTCCCACCGCTGGGAGGCGGGAGGCAGTGTGCCC
GAGCGGGCCTCGAGTTCTGTGACACCGACTCTACGAAAGAGCTGCAGCAGTCCGTGTCTCGACATACCAA
ATTGAGTCATGGCGTCATCGAACGCTTGTGCGGGGTGGGAGTGACACTGGAAGAATCCGAGCACGCGGAC
CACTTGCGCGTGATCTGCCACTCGATGTGATGTCCTCTCGGGAATCCTTCTGTTGGTCCGCTTAATCAAT
GCAGGCGCGTGCGGGAGCCCCTTCTTCACCGCATCCAAGGCGGGTCGTCCGCCGAGGCAGGCCAGCGCTA
CAAGATGATCATTAGTGAGTGCGGCCAGCGCGGGGTCCGGCCTCGAAAGCTGGGCCACGATTGACTCCAG
TGCGGGTCTGCCCCCGTCATGGGATGCAATAGCCACTACCTGCTCAGGCGTGAGTCGAGACCGTCGACCT
GCAGA
