>Addgene plasmid #32188 | pTALETF_v2 (HD) | addgene partial sequence | sequence record 63560 | CMV-F 5'-CGCAAATGGGCGGTAGGCGTG-3'
CTATATAAGCAGAGCTCTCTGGCTAACTAGAGAACCCACTGCTTACTGGCTTATCGAAATTAATACGACT
CACTATAGGGGCGTACGGCCACCATGTCGCGGACCCGGCTCCCTTCCCCACCCGCACCCAGCCCAGCGTT
TTCGGCCGACTCGTTCTCAGACCTGCTTAGGCAGTTCGACCCCTCACTGTTTAACACATCGTTGTTCGAC
TCCCTTCCTCCGTTTGGGGCGCACCATACGGAGGCGGCCACCGGGGAGTGGGATGAGGTGCAGTCGGGAT
TGAGAGCTGCGGATGCACCACCCCCAACCATGCGGGTGGCCGTCACCGCTGCCCGACCGCCGAGGGCGAA
GCCCGCACCAAGGCGGAGGGCAGCGCAACCGTCCGACGCAAGCCCCGCAGCGCAAGTAGATTTGAGAACT
TTGGGATATTCACAGCAGCAGCAGGAAAAGATCAAGCCCAAAGTGAGGTCGACAGTCGCGCAGCATCACG
AAGCGCTGGTGGGTCATGGGTTTACACATGCCCACATCGTAGCCTTGTCGCAGCACCCTGCAGCCCTTGG
CACGGTCGCCGTCAAGTACCAGGACATGATTGCGGCGTTGCCGGAAGCCACACATGAGGCGATCGTCGGT
GTGGGGAAACAGTGGAGCGGAGCCCGAGCGCTTGAGGCCCTGTTGACGGTCGCGGGAGAGCTGAGAGGGC
CTCCCCTTCAGCTGGACACGGGCCAGTTGCTGAAGATCGCGAAGCGGGGAGGAGTCACGGCGGTCGAGGC
GGTGCACGCGTGGCGCAATGCGCTCACGGGAGCACCCCTCAACCTGACAGAGACCGCGGCCGCATTAGGC
ACCCCAGGCTTTACACTTTATGCTTCCGGCTCGTATAATGTGTGGATTTTGAGTTAGGATCCGTCGAGAT
TTTCAGGAGCTAAGGAAGCTAAAATGGAGAAAAAAATCACTGGATATACCACCGTTGATATATCCCAATG
GCATCGTAAAGAA
